Addgene plasmid #209336: pJRA103
Purpose: (Empty Backbone) Gateway cloning compatible binary vector for agrobacterium mediated transformation. Arabidopsis UBQ10 promoter expression of N-terminal SNAP-tag fusion protein.
Depositing lab: Lucia Strader. Depositing organization: Duke University. Publication: An improved toolkit of gateway- and gibson assembly-compatible vectors for protoplast transfection and agrobacterium-mediated plant transformation. Allen JR, Flanagan M, Pathak S, Emenecker SK, Emenecker RJ, Strader LC. BMC Res Notes. 2025 Apr 8;18(1):149. doi: 10.1186/s13104-025-07231-1. PubMed 40200324.
Backbone
  Vector backbone: pJRA-GW
  Vector type: Plant Expression
  Selectable markers: Basta
Growth in bacteria
  Bacterial resistance: Chloramphenicol and Spectinomycin, 25 & 50 μg/mL
  Growth temperature: 37°C
  Growth strain: ccdB Survival
  Copy number: High Copy
Gene/Insert
  Gene/Insert name: None
Terms and licenses: Academic/Nonprofit Terms; Industry Terms: Not Available to Industry
Depositor comments: Please visit https://doi.org/10.21203/rs.3.rs-3558280/v1 for preprint.
How to cite: pJRA103 was a gift from Lucia Strader (Addgene plasmid # 209336 ; http://n2t.net/addgene:209336 ; RRID:Addgene_209336)
