[The description below was written by a language model from this plasmid's Addgene catalogue record and pLannotate feature annotations shown in this document.]
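Description:
pJRA103 is an empty Gateway destination binary vector, built on the pJRA-GW backbone, for Agrobacterium-mediated plant transformation. It is about 13.9 kb. The backbone carries a high-copy ColE1/pUC-type origin with the pBR322 bom region for propagation in E. coli, plus the pVS1 oriV, RepA and StaA functions that allow replication and stable maintenance in Agrobacterium. Bacterial selection uses the aadA spectinomycin/streptomycin resistance gene. The chloramphenicol resistance gene inside the Gateway cassette provides a second selection while the cassette is present. Because that cassette also encodes the CcdB gyrase toxin, the unrecombined vector has to be maintained in a ccdB-tolerant strain.

The T-DNA is delimited by nopaline-type left and right border repeats and contains two units. Next to the left border, a bar (phosphinothricin acetyltransferase) gene is placed between the mannopine synthase promoter and terminator, giving Basta/glufosinate selection of transformed plants. The expression unit is described in the catalogue entry as driven by the Arabidopsis UBQ10 promoter. The feature table does not annotate this promoter, though an unannotated stretch lies upstream of the SNAP-tag coding sequence. The SNAP-tag is followed by a short multiple cloning site, the attR1–cat–ccdB–attR2 cassette and the octopine synthase terminator.

An LR reaction with an entry clone replaces the cat/ccdB cassette with a gene of interest, producing an N-terminal SNAP-tag fusion. Loss of ccdB counter-selects non-recombinant plasmids in standard E. coli strains. The SNAP-tag, an engineered O6-alkylguanine-DNA alkyltransferase, bonds covalently with benzylguanine derivatives, so fusion proteins expressed in transformed plants can be labelled with such substrates.
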