Features (pLannotate 1.2.2; 26 found; start..end, strand, type, name):
      1..25      +  misc_feature   LB T-DNA repeat: left border repeat from nopaline C58 T-DNA
    111..363     -  terminator     MAS terminator: mannopine synthase terminator
    376..924     -  CDS            bar: PAT_STRHY - Experimental evidence at protein level: Swiss-Prot protein existence level 1. Inactivates phosphinothricin (PPT) by transfer of an acetyl group from acetyl CoA. Can also acetylate demethylphosphinothricin but not PTT or glutamate. This enzyme is an effector of phosphinothricin tripeptide (PTT or bialaphos) resistance. From Streptomyces hygroscopicus. Introduced by genetic manipulation and expressed in glufosinate-tolerant maize by Dekalb Genetics.
    930..1310    -  promoter       MAS promoter: mannopine synthase promoter (Velten et al., 1984)
   2911..3456    +  CDS            SNAP-tag®: human O6-alkylguanine-DNA-alkyltransferase variant that forms covalent bonds with benzylguanine derivatives fast-reacting variant, optimized for mammalian expression
   3457..3521    +  misc_feature   MCS: multiple cloning site
   3526..3650    +  protein_bind   attR1: mutant version of attR; recombination site for the Gateway® LR reaction LR Clonase™
   3675..3705    +  promoter       lac UV5 promoter: E. coli lac promoter with an "up" mutation
   3729..3758    +  promoter       cat promoter (fragment): promoter of the E. coli cat gene encoding chloramphenicol acetyltransferase
   3759..4415    +  CDS            cat: CAT_ECOLX - Experimental evidence at protein level: Swiss-Prot protein existence level 1. This enzyme is an effector of chloramphenicol resistance in bacteria. From Escherichia coli. This protein is used as a marker in many commonly used cloning vectors, such as pACYC184.
   4597..4755    +  CDS            ccdA (fragment): CCDA_ECO57 - Also known as H, letA. Experimental evidence at protein level: Swiss-Prot protein existence level 1. Antitoxin component of a type II toxin-antitoxin (TA) system which inhibits the post-segregational killing (PSK) of plasmid-free cells, also referred to as a plasmid addiction system. Binds to and blocks the activity of CcdB; will also remove bound CcdB protein from the CcdB-GyrA complex by forming a CcdA-CcdB complex, a process termed rejuvenation. Functions as a transcriptional corepressor for the ccdAB operon, repression also requires CcdB (By similarity). From Escherichia coli
   4760..5062    +  CDS            ccdB: CCDB_ECOLI - Also known as G, letB, letD. Experimental evidence at protein level: Swiss-Prot protein existence level 1. Toxic component of a type II toxin-antitoxin (TA) system, functioning in plasmid maintainence. Responsible for the post- segregational killing (PSK) of plasmid-free cells, also referred to as a plasmid addiction system. Half-life of over 2 hours. Cell killing by CcdB is accompanied by filamentation, defects in chromosome and plasmid segregation, defects in cell division, formation of anucleate cells, decreased DNA synthesis and plasmid loss. Interferes with the activity of DN
   5106..5230    -  protein_bind   attR2: mutant version of attR; recombination site for the Gateway® LR reaction LR Clonase™
   5289..5996    +  terminator     OCS terminator: octopine synthase terminator
   6024..6178    +  CDS            lacZα (fragment): LacZα fragment of β-galactosidase; lacZ fragment
   6244..6268    +  misc_feature   RB T-DNA repeat: right border repeat from nopaline C58 T-DNA
   6608..7009    +  CDS            Y4CG_SINFN (fragment): Protein inferred from homology: Swiss-Prot protein existence level 3. From Sinorhizobium fredii (strain NBRC 101917 / NGR234).
   7569..8198    +  CDS            pVS1 StaA: stability protein from the Pseudomonas plasmid pVS1 (Heeb et al., 2000)
   8627..9700    +  CDS            pVS1 RepA: replication protein from the Pseudomonas plasmid pVS1 (Heeb et al., 2000)
   9766..9960    +  rep_origin     pVS1 oriV: origin of replication for the Pseudomonas plasmid pVS1 (Heeb et al., 2000)
  10163..10202   +  CDS            rop (fragment): Rop protein, which maintains plasmids at low copy number; rop
  10304..10444   +  misc_feature   bom: basis of mobility region from pBR322
  10630..11218   -  rep_origin     ori: high-copy-number ColE1/pMB1/pBR322/pUC origin of replication
  11292..11361   -  ncRNA          RNA-OUT: Accession: RF00240 - RNA-OUT
  12634..12690   +  CDS            GmR (fragment): gentamycin acetyltransferase; aacC1; confers resistance to gentamycin
  12697..13488   +  CDS            SmR: aminoglycoside adenylyltransferase (Murphy, 1985); aadA; confers resistance to spectinomycin and streptomycin
>Addgene plasmid #209336 | pJRA103 | addgene full sequence | sequence record 420457 | Addgene NGS Result
TGGCAGGATATATTGTGGTGTAAACAAATTGACGCTTAGACAACTTAATAACACATTGCGGACGTTTTTA
ATGTACTGAATTAACGCCGAATTAATTCGAGCTCGGATCTGATAATTTATTTGAAAATTCATAAGAAAAG
CAAACGTTACATGAATTGATGAAACAATACAAAGACAGATAAAGCCACGCACATTTAGGATATTGGCCGA
GATTACTGAATATTGAGTAAGATCACGGAATTTCTGACAGGAGCATGTCTTCAATTCAGCCCAAATGGCA
GTTGAAATACTCAAACCGCCCCATATGCAGGAGCGGATCATTCATTGTTTGTTTGGTTGCCTTTGCCAAC
ATGGGAGTCCAAGATTCTGCAGTCAAATCTCGGTGACGGGCAGGACCGGACGGGGCGGTACCGGCAGGCT
GAAGTCCAGCTGCCAGAAACCCACGTCATGCCAGTTCCCGTGCTTGAAGCCGGCCGCCCGCAGCATGCCG
CGGGGGGCATATCCGAGCGCCTCGTGCATGCGCACGCTCGGGTCGTTGGGCAGCCCGATGACAGCGACCA
CGCTCTTGAAGCCCTGTGCCTCCAGGGACTTCAGCAGGTGGGTGTAGAGCGTGGAGCCCAGTCCCGTCCG
CTGGTGGCGGGGGGAGACGTACACGGTCGACTCGGCCGTCCAGTCGTAGGCGTTGCGTGCCTTCCAGGGG
CCCGCGTAGGCGATGCCGGCGACCTCGCCGTCCACCTCGGCGACGAGCCAGGGATAGCGCTCCCGCAGAC
GGACGAGGTCGTCCGTCCACTCCTGCGGTTCCTGCGGCTCGGTACGGAAGTTGACCGTGCTTGTCTCGAT
GTAGTGGTTGACGATGGTGCAGACCGCCGGCATGTCCGCCTCGGTGGCACGGCGGATGTCGGCCGGGCGT
CGTTCTGGGCTCATCGATTCGATTTGGTGTATCGAGATTGGTTATGAAATTCAGATGCTAGTGTAATGTA
TTGGTAATTTGGGAAGATATAATAGGAAGCAAGGCTATTTATCCATTTCTGAAAAGGCGAAATGGCGTCA
CCGCGAGCGTCACGCGCATTCCGTTCTTGCTGTAAAGCGTTGTTTGGTACACTTTTGACTAGCGAGGCTT
GGCGTGTCAGCGTATCTATTCAAAAGTCGTTAATGGCTGCGGATCAAGAAAAAGTTGGAATAGAAACAGA
ATACCCGCGAAATTCAGGCCCGGTTGCCATGTCCTACACGCCGAAATAAACGACCAAATTAGTAGAAAAA
TAAAAACTGACTCGGATACTTACGTCACGTCTTGCGCACTGATTTGAAAAATCTCAGAATTCGCGACGTC
GAAGCACCCACCCTAAGCCACATTTTAATCCTTCTGTTGGCCATGCCCCATCAAAGTTGCACTTAACCCA
AGATTGTGGTGGAGCTTCCCATGTTTCTCGTCTGTCCCGACGGTGTTGTGGTTGGTGCTTTCCTTACATT
CTGAGCCTCTTTCCTTCTAATCCACTCATCTGCATCTTCTTGTGTCCTTACTAATACCTCATTGGTTCCA
AATTCCCTCCCTTTAAGCACCAGCTCGTTTCTGTTCTTCCACAGCCTCCCAAGTATCCAAGGGACTAAAG
CCTCCACATTCTTCAGATCAGGATATTCTTGTTTAAGATGTTGAACTCTATGGAGGTTTGTATGAACTGA
TGATCTAGGACCGGATAAGTTCCCTTCTTCATAGCGAACTTATTCAAAGAATGTTTTGTGTATCATTCTT
GTTACATTGTTATTAATGAAAAAATATTATTGGTCATTGGACTGAACACGAGTGTTAAATATGGACCAGG
CCCCAAATAAGATCCATTGATATATGAATTAAATAACAAGAATAAATCGAGTCACCAAACCACTTGCCTT
TTTTAACGAGACTTGTTCACCAACTTGATACAAAAGTCATTATCCTATGCAAATCAATAATCATACAAAA
ATATCCAATAACACTAAAAAATTAAAAGAAATGGATAATTTCACAATATGTTATACGATAAAGAAGTTAC
TTTTCCAAGAAATTCACTGATTTTATAAGCCCACTTGCATTAGATAAATGGCAAAAAAAAACAAAAAGGA
AAAGAAATAAAGCACGAAGAATTCTAGAAAATACGAAATACGCTTCAATGCAGTGGGACCCACGGTTCAA
TTATTGCCAATTTTCAGCTCCACCGTATATTTAAAAAATAAAACGATAATGCTAAAAAAATATAAATCGT
AACGATCGTTAAATCTCAACGGCTGGATCTTATGACGACCGTTAGAAATTGTGGTTGTCGACGAGTCAGT
AATAAACGGCGTCAAAGTGGTTGCAGCCGGCACACACGAGTCGTGTTTATCAACTCAAAGCACAAATACT
TTTCCTCAACCTAAAAATAAGGCAATTAGCCAAAAACAACTTTGCGTGTAAACAACGCTCAATACACGTG
TCATTTTATTATTAGCTATTGCTTCACCGCCTTAGCTTTCTCGTGACCTAGTCGTCCTCGTCTTTTCTTC
TTCTTCTTCTATAAAACAATACCCAAAGAGCTCTTCTTCTTCACAATTCAGATTTCAATTTCTCAAAATC
TTAAAAACTTTCTCTCAATTCTCTCTACCGTGATCAAGGTAAATTTCTGTGTTCCTTATTCTCTCAAAAT
CTTCGATTTTGTTTTCGTTCGATCCCAATTTCGTATATGTTCTTTGGTTTAGATTCTGTTAATCTTAGAT
CGAAGACGATTTTCTGGGTTTGATCGTTAGATATCATCTTAATTCTCGATTAGGGTTTCATAGATATCAT
CCGATTTGTTCAAATAATTTGAGTTTTGTCGAATAATTACTCTTCGATTTGTGATTTCTATCTAGATCTG
GTGTTAGTTTCTAGTTTGTGCGATCGAATTTGTCCTCGAGATGGACAAAGACTGCGAAATGAAGCGCACC
ACCCTGGATAGCCCTCTGGGCAAGCTGGAACTGTCTGGGTGCGAACAGGGCCTGCACCGTATCATCTTCC
TGGGCAAAGGAACATCTGCCGCCGACGCCGTGGAAGTGCCTGCCCCAGCCGCCGTGCTGGGCGGACCAGA
GCCACTGATGCAGGCCACCGCCTGGCTCAACGCCTACTTTCACCAGCCTGAGGCCATCGAGGAGTTCCCT
GTGCCAGCCCTGCACCACCCAGTGTTCCAGCAGGAGAGCTTTACCCGCCAGGTGCTGTGGAAACTGCTGA
AAGTGGTGAAGTTCGGAGAGGTCATCAGCTACAGCCACCTGGCCGCCCTGGCCGGCAATCCCGCCGCCAC
CGCCGCCGTGAAAACCGCCCTGAGCGGAAATCCCGTGCCCATTCTGATCCCCTGCCACCGGGTGGTGCAG
GGCGACCTGGACGTGGGGGGCTACGAGGGCGGGCTCGCCGTGAAAGAGTGGCTGCTGGCCCACGAGGGCC
ACAGACTGGGCAAGCCTGGGCTGGGTTCCGGACTCAGATCACGAGCTCAAGCTTCAAATTCTGCAGTCGA
CGGTACCGCGGGCCCGGGATCATCAACAAGTTTGTACAAAAAAGCTGAACGAGAAACGTAAAATGATATA
AATATCAATATATTAAATTAGATTTTGCATAAAAAACAGACTACATAATACTGTAAAACACAACATATCC
AGTCACTATGGCGGCCGCATTAGGCACCCCAGGCTTTACACTTTATGCTTCCGGCTCGTATAATGTGTGG
ATTTTGAGTTAGGATCCGTCGAGATTTTCAGGAGCTAAGGAAGCTAAAATGGAGAAAAAAATCACTGGAT
ATACCACCGTTGATATATCCCAATGGCATCGTAAAGAACATTTTGAGGCATTTCAGTCAGTTGCTCAATG
TACCTATAACCAGACCGTTCAGCTGGATATTACGGCCTTTTTAAAGACCGTAAAGAAAAATAAGCACAAG
TTTTATCCGGCCTTTATTCACATTCTTGCCCGCCTGATGAATGCTCATCCGGAGTTCCGTATGGCAATGA
AAGACGGTGAGCTGGTGATATGGGATAGTGTTCACCCTTGTTACACCGTTTTCCATGAGCAAACTGAAAC
GTTTTCATCGCTCTGGAGTGAATACCACGACGATTTCCGGCAGTTTCTACACATATATTCGCAAGATGTG
GCGTGTTACGGTGAAAACCTGGCCTATTTCCCTAAAGGGTTTATTGAGAATATGTTTTTCGTCTCAGCCA
ATCCCTGGGTGAGTTTCACCAGTTTTGATTTAAACGTGGCCAATATGGACAACTTCTTCGCCCCCGTTTT
CACCATGGGCAAATATTATACGCAAGGCGACAAGGTGCTGATGCCGCTGGCGATTCAGGTTCATCATGCC
GTTTGTGATGGCTTCCATGTCGGCAGAATGCTTAATGAATTACAACAGTACTGCGATGAGTGGCAGGGCG
GGGCGTAAAGATCTGGATCCGGCTTACTAAAAGCCAGATAACAGTATGCGTATTTGCGCGCTGATTTTTG
CGGTATAAGAATATATACTGATATGTATACCCGAAGTATGTCAAAAAGAGGTATGCTATGAAGCAGCGTA
TTACAGTGACAGTTGACAGCGACAGCTATCAGTTGCTCAAGGCATATATGATGTCAATATCTCCGGTCTG
GTAAGCACAACCATGCAGAATGAAGCCCGTCGTCTGCGTGCCGAACGCTGGAAAGCGGAAAATCAGGAAG
GGATGGCTGAGGTCGCCCGGTTTATTGAAATGAACGGCTCTTTTGCTGACGAGAACAGGGGCTGGTGAAA
TGCAGTTTAAGGTTTACACCTATAAAAGAGAGAGCCGTTATCGTCTGTTTGTGGATGTACAGAGTGATAT
TATTGACACGCCCGGGCGACGGATGGTGATCCCCCTGGCCAGTGCACGTCTGCTGTCAGATAAAGTCTCC
CGTGAACTTTACCCGGTGGTGCATATCGGGGATGAAAGCTGGCGCATGATGACCACCGATATGGCCAGTG
TGCCGGTCTCCGTTATCGGGGAAGAAGTGGCTGATCTCAGCCACCGCGAAAATGACATCAAAAACGCCAT
TAACCTGATGTTCTGGGGAATATAAATGTCAGGCTCCCTTATACACAGCCAGTCTGCAGGTCGACCATAG
TGACTGGATATGTTGTGTTTTACAGTATTATGTAGTCTGTTTTTTATGCAAAATCTAATTTAATATATTG
ATATTTATATCATTTTACGTTTCTCGTTCAGCTTTCTTGTACAAAGTGGTTGATGATCCTAGGTGAGTCT
AGAGAGTTAATTAAGACCCGGGACTAGTCCCTAGAGTCCTGCTTTAATGAGATATGCGAGACGCCTATGA
TCGCATGATATTTGCTTTCAATTCTGTTGTGCACGTTGTAAAAAACCTGAGCATGTGTAGCTCAGATCCT
TACCGCCGGTTTCGGTTCATTCTAATGAATATATCACCCGTTACTATCGTATTTTTATGAATAATATTCT
CCGTTCAATTTACTGATTGTACCCTACTACTTATATGTACAATATTAAAATGAAAACAATATATTGTGCT
GAATAGGTTTATAGCGACATCTATGATAGAGCGCCACAATAACAAACAATTGCGTTTTATTATTACAAAT
CCAATTTTAAAAAAAGCGGCAGAACCGGTCAAACCTAAAAGACTGATTACATAAATCTTATTCAAATTTC
AAAAGTGCCCCAGGGGCTAGTATCTACGACACACCGAGCGGCGAACTAATAACGCTCACTGAAGGGAACT
CCGGTTCCCCGCCGGCGCGCATGGGTGAGATTCCTTGAAGTTGAGTATTGGCCGTCCGCTCTACCGAAAG
TTACGGGCACCATTCAACCCGGTCCAGCACGGCGGCCGGGTAACCGACTTGCTGCCCCGAGAATTATGCA
GCATTTTTTTGGTGTATGTGGGCCCCAAATGAAGTGCAGGTCAAACCTTGACAGTGACGACAAATCGTTG
GGCGGGTCCAGGGCGAATTTTGCGACAACATGTCGAGGCTCAGCAGGACCTGCATGCAGGCATGCAAGCT
TGGCACTGGCCGTCGTTTTACAACGTCGTGACTGGGAAAACCCTGGCGTTACCCAACTTAATCGCCTTGC
AGCACATCCCCCTTTCGCCAGCTGGCGTAATAGCGAAGAGGCCCGCACCGATCGCCCTTCCCAACAGTTG
CGCAGCCTGAATGGCGAATGCTAGAGCAGCTTGAGCTTGGATCAGATTGTCGTTTCCCGCCTTCAGTTTA
AACTATCAGTGTTTGACAGGATATATTGGCGGGTAAACCTAAGAGAAAAGAGCGTTTATTAGAATAATCG
GATATTTAAAAGGGCGTGAAAAGGTTTATCCGTTCGTCCATTTGTATGTGCATGCCAACCACAGGGTTCC
CCTCGGGATCAAAGTACTTTGATCCAACCCCTCCGCTGCTATAGTGCAGTCGGCTTCTGACGTTCAGTGC
AGCCGTCTTCTGAAAACGACATGTCGCACAAGTCCTAAGTTACGCGACAGGCTGCCGCCCTGCCCTTTTC
CTGGCGTTTTCTTGTCGCGTGTTTTAGTCGCATAAAGTAGAATACTTGCGACTAGAACCGGAGACATTAC
GCCATGAACAAGAGCGCCGCCGCTGGCCTGCTGGGCTATGCCCGCGTCAGCACCGACGACCAGGACTTGA
CCAACCAACGGGCCGAACTGCACGCGGCCGGCTGCACCAAGCTGTTTTCCGAGAAGATCACCGGCACCAG
GCGCGACCGCCCGGAGCTGGCCAGGATGCTTGACCACCTACGCCCTGGCGACGTTGTGACAGTGACCAGG
CTAGACCGCCTGGCCCGCAGCACCCGCGACCTACTGGACATTGCCGAGCGCATCCAGGAGGCCGGCGCGG
GCCTGCGTAGCCTGGCAGAGCCGTGGGCCGACACCACCACGCCGGCCGGCCGCATGGTGTTGACCGTGTT
CGCCGGCATTGCCGAGTTCGAGCGTTCCCTAATCATCGACCGCACCCGGAGCGGGCGCGAGGCCGCCAAG
GCCCGAGGCGTGAAGTTTGGCCCCCGCCCTACCCTCACCCCGGCACAGATCGCGCACGCCCGCGAGCTGA
TCGACCAGGAAGGCCGCACCGTGAAAGAGGCGGCTGCACTGCTTGGCGTGCATCGCTCGACCCTGTACCG
CGCACTTGAGCGCAGCGAGGAAGTGACGCCCACCGAGGCCAGGCGGCGCGGTGCCTTCCGTGAGGACGCA
TTGACCGAGGCCGACGCCCTGGCGGCCGCCGAGAATGAACGCCAAGAGGAACAAGCATGAAACCGCACCA
GGACGGCCAGGACGAACCGTTTTTCATTACCGAAGAGATCGAGGCGGAGATGATCGCGGCCGGGTACGTG
TTCGAGCCGCCCGCGCACGTCTCAACCGTGCGGCTGCATGAAATCCTGGCCGGTTTGTCTGATGCCAAGC
TGGCGGCCTGGCCGGCCAGCTTGGCCGCTGAAGAAACCGAGCGCCGCCGTCTAAAAAGGTGATGTGTATT
TGAGTAAAACAGCTTGCGTCATGCGGTCGCTGCGTATATGATGCGATGAGTAAATAAACAAATACGCAAG
GGGAACGCATGAAGGTTATCGCTGTACTTAACCAGAAAGGCGGGTCAGGCAAGACGACCATCGCAACCCA
TCTAGCCCGCGCCCTGCAACTCGCCGGGGCCGATGTTCTGTTAGTCGATTCCGATCCCCAGGGCAGTGCC
CGCGATTGGGCGGCCGTGCGGGAAGATCAACCGCTAACCGTTGTCGGCATCGACCGCCCGACGATTGACC
GCGACGTGAAGGCCATCGGCCGGCGCGACTTCGTAGTGATCGACGGAGCGCCCCAGGCGGCGGACTTGGC
TGTGTCCGCGATCAAGGCAGCCGACTTCGTGCTGATTCCGGTGCAGCCAAGCCCTTACGACATATGGGCC
ACCGCCGACCTGGTGGAGCTGGTTAAGCAGCGCATTGAGGTCACGGATGGAAGGCTACAAGCGGCCTTTG
TCGTGTCGCGGGCGATCAAAGGCACGCGCATCGGCGGTGAGGTTGCCGAGGCGCTGGCCGGGTACGAGCT
GCCCATTCTTGAGTCCCGTATCACGCAGCGCGTGAGCTACCCAGGCACTGCCGCCGCCGGCACAACCGTT
CTTGAATCAGAACCCGAGGGCGACGCTGCCCGCGAGGTCCAGGCGCTGGCCGCTGAAATTAAATCAAAAC
TCATTTGAGTTAATGAGGTAAAGAGAAAATGAGCAAAAGCACAAACACGCTAAGTGCCGGCCGTCCGAGC
GCACGCAGCAGCAAGGCTGCAACGTTGGCCAGCCTGGCAGACACGCCAGCCATGAAGCGGGTCAACTTTC
AGTTGCCGGCGGAGGATCACACCAAGCTGAAGATGTACGCGGTACGCCAAGGCAAGACCATTACCGAGCT
GCTATCTGAATACATCGCGCAGCTACCAGAGTAAATGAGCAAATGAATAAATGAGTAGATGAATTTTAGC
GGCTAAAGGAGGCGGCATGGAAAATCAAGAACAACCAGGCACCGACGCCGTGGAATGCCCCATGTGTGGA
GGAACGGGCGGTTGGCCAGGCGTAAGCGGCTGGGTTGCCTGCCGGCCCTGCAATGGCACTGGAACCCCCA
AGCCCGAGGAATCGGCGTGAGCGGTCGCAAACCATCCGGCCCGGTACAAATCGGCGCGGCGCTGGGTGAT
GACCTGGTGGAGAAGTTGAAGGCCGCGCAGGCCGCCCAGCGGCAACGCATCGAGGCAGAAGCACGCCCCG
GTGAATCGTGGCAAGCGGCCGCTGATCGAATCCGCAAAGAATCCCGGCAACCGCCGGCAGCCGGTGCGCC
GTCGATTAGGAAGCCGCCCAAGGGCGACGAGCAACCAGATTTTTTCGTTCCGATGCTCTATGACGTGGGC
ACCCGCGATAGTCGCAGCATCATGGACGTGGCCGTTTTCCGTCTGTCGAAGCGTGACCGACGAGCTGGCG
AGGTGATCCGCTACGAGCTTCCAGACGGGCACGTAGAGGTTTCCGCAGGGCCGGCCGGCATGGCCAGTGT
GTGGGATTACGACCTGGTACTGATGGCGGTTTCCCATCTAACCGAATCCATGAACCGATACCGGGAAGGG
AAGGGAGACAAGCCCGGCCGCGTGTTCCGTCCACACGTTGCGGACGTACTCAAGTTCTGCCGGCGAGCCG
ATGGCGGAAAGCAGAAAGACGACCTGGTAGAAACCTGCATTCGGTTAAACACCACGCACGTTGCCATGCA
GCGTACGAAGAAGGCCAAGAACGGCCGCCTGGTGACGGTATCCGAGGGTGAAGCCTTGATTAGCCGCTAC
AAGATCGTAAAGAGCGAAACCGGGCGGCCGGAGTACATCGAGATCGAGCTAGCTGATTGGATGTACCGCG
AGATCACAGAAGGCAAGAACCCGGACGTGCTGACGGTTCACCCCGATTACTTTTTGATCGATCCCGGCAT
CGGCCGTTTTCTCTACCGCCTGGCACGCCGCGCCGCAGGCAAGGCAGAAGCCAGATGGTTGTTCAAGACG
ATCTACGAACGCAGTGGCAGCGCCGGAGAGTTCAAGAAGTTCTGTTTCACCGTGCGCAAGCTGATCGGGT
CAAATGACCTGCCGGAGTACGATTTGAAGGAGGAGGCGGGGCAGGCTGGCCCGATCCTAGTCATGCGCTA
CCGCAACCTGATCGAGGGCGAAGCATCCGCCGGTTCCTAATGTACGGAGCAGATGCTAGGGCAAATTGCC
CTAGCAGGGGAAAAAGGTCGAAAAGGTCTCTTTCCTGTGGATAGCACGTACATTGGGAACCCAAAGCCGT
ACATTGGGAACCGGAACCCGTACATTGGGAACCCAAAGCCGTACATTGGGAACCGGTCACACATGTAAGT
GACTGATATAAAAGAGAAAAAAGGCGATTTTTCCGCCTAAAACTCTTTAAAACTTATTAAAACTCTTAAA
ACCCGCCTGGCCTGTGCATAACTGTCTGGCCAGCGCACAGCCGAAGAGCTGCAAAAAGCGCCTACCCTTC
GGTCGCTGCGCTCCCTACGCCCCGCCGCTTCGCGTCGGCCTATCGCGGCCGCTGGCCGCTCAAAAATGGC
TGGCCTACGGCCAGGCAATCTACCAGGGCGCGGACAAGCCGCGCCGTCGCCACTCGACCGCCGGCGCCCA
CATCAAGGCACCCTGCCTCGCGCGTTTCGGTGATGACGGTGAAAACCTCTGACACATGCAGCTCCCGGAG
ACGGTCACAGCTTGTCTGTAAGCGGATGCCGGGAGCAGACAAGCCCGTCAGGGCGCGTCAGCGGGTGTTG
GCGGGTGTCGGGGCGCAGCCATGACCCAGTCACGTAGCGATAGCGGAGTGTATACTGGCTTAACTATGCG
GCATCAGAGCAGATTGTACTGAGAGTGCACCATATGCGGTGTGAAATACCGCACAGATGCGTAAGGAGAA
AATACCGCATCAGGCGCTCTTCCGCTTCCTCGCTCACTGACTCGCTGCGCTCGGTCGTTCGGCTGCGGCG
AGCGGTATCAGCTCACTCAAAGGCGGTAATACGGTTATCCACAGAATCAGGGGATAACGCAGGAAAGAAC
ATGTGAGCAAAAGGCCAGCAAAAGGCCAGGAACCGTAAAAAGGCCGCGTTGCTGGCGTTTTTCCATAGGC
TCCGCCCCCCTGACGAGCATCACAAAAATCGACGCTCAAGTCAGAGGTGGCGAAACCCGACAGGACTATA
AAGATACCAGGCGTTTCCCCCTGGAAGCTCCCTCGTGCGCTCTCCTGTTCCGACCCTGCCGCTTACCGGA
TACCTGTCCGCCTTTCTCCCTTCGGGAAGCGTGGCGCTTTCTCATAGCTCACGCTGTAGGTATCTCAGTT
CGGTGTAGGTCGTTCGCTCCAAGCTGGGCTGTGTGCACGAACCCCCCGTTCAGCCCGACCGCTGCGCCTT
ATCCGGTAACTATCGTCTTGAGTCCAACCCGGTAAGACACGACTTATCGCCACTGGCAGCAGCCACTGGT
AACAGGATTAGCAGAGCGAGGTATGTAGGCGGTGCTACAGAGTTCTTGAAGTGGTGGCCTAACTACGGCT
ACACTAGAAGGACAGTATTTGGTATCTGCGCTCTGCTGAAGCCAGTTACCTTCGGAAAAAGAGTTGGTAG
CTCTTGATCCGGCAAACAAACCACCGCTGGTAGCGGTGGTTTTTTTGTTTGCAAGCAGCAGATTACGCGC
AGAAAAAAAGGATCTCAAGAAGATCCTTTGATCTTTTCTACGGGGTCCTGATGAATCCCCTAATGATTTT
GGTAAAAATCATTAAGTTAAGGTGGATACACATCTTGTCATATGATCAAATGGTTTCGCGAAAAATCAAT
AATCAGACAACAAGATGTGCGAACTCGATATTTTACACGACTCTCTTTACCAATTCTGCCCCGAATTACA
CTTAAAACGACTCAACAGCTTAACGTTGGCTTGCCACGCATTACTTGACTGTAAAACTCTCACTCTTACC
GAACTTGGCCGTAACCTGCCAACCAAAGCGAGAACAAAACATAACATCAAACGAATCGACCGATTGTTAG
GTAATCGTCACCTCCACAAAGAGCGACTCGCTGTATACCGTTGGCATGCTAGCTTTATCTGTTCGGGCAA
TACGATGCCCATTGTACTTGTTGACTGGTCTGATATTCGTGAGCAAAAACGACTTATGGTATTGCGAGCT
TCAGTCGCACTACACGGTCGTTCTGTTACTCTTTATGAGAAAGCGTTCCCGCTTTCAGAGCAATGTTCAA
AGAAAGCTCATGACCAATTTCTAGCCGACCTTGCGAGCATTCTACCGAGTAACACCACACCGCTCATTGT
CAGTGATGCTGGCTTTAAAGTGCCATGGTATAAATCCGTTGAGAAGCTGGGTTGGTACTGGTTAAGTCGA
GTAAGAGGAAAAGTACAATATGCAGACCTAGGAGCGGAAAACTGGAAACCTATCAGCAACTTACATGATA
TGTCATCTAGTCACTCAAAGACTTTAGGCTATAAGAGGCTGACTAAAAGCAATCCAATCTCATGCCAAAT
TCTATTGTATAAATCTCGCTCTAAAGGCCGAAAAAATCAGCGCTCGACACGGACTCATTGTCACCACCCG
TCACCTAAAATCTACTCAGCGTCGGCAAAGGAGCCATGGGTTCTAGCAACTAACTTACCTGTTGAAATTC
GAACACCCAAACAACTTGTTAATATCTATTCGAAGCGAATGCAGATTGAAGAAACCTTCCGAGACTTGAA
AAGTCCTGCCTACGGACTAGGCCTACGCCATAGCCGAACGAGCAGCTCAGAGCGTTTTGATATCATGCTG
CTAATCGCCCTGATGCTTCAACTAACATGTTGGCTTGCGGGCGTTCATGCTCAGAAACAAGGTTGGGACA
AGCACTTCCAGGCTAACACAGTCAGAAATCGAAACGTACTCTCAACAGTTCGCTTAGGCATGGAAGTTTT
GCGGCATTCTGGCTACACAATAACAAGGGAAGACTTACTCGTGGCTGCAACCCTACTAGCTCAAAATTTA
TTCACACATGGTTACGCTTTGGGGAAATTATGAGGGGATCTCTCAGTACGGGGTCTGACGCTCAGTGGAA
CGAAAACTCACGTTAAGGGATTTTGGTCATGCAATGTTATGGAGCAGCAACGATGTTACGCAGCAGGGCA
GTCGCCCTAAAACAAAGTTAAACATCATGAGGGAAGCGGTGATCGCCGAAGTATCGACTCAACTATCAGA
GGTAGTTGGCGTCATCGAGCGCCATCTCGAACCGACGTTGCTGGCCGTACATTTGTACGGCTCCGCAGTG
GATGGCGGCCTGAAGCCACACAGTGATATTGATTTGCTGGTTACGGTGACCGTAAGGCTTGATGAAACAA
CGCGGCGAGCTTTGATCAACGACCTTTTGGAAACTTCGGCTTCCCCTGGAGAGAGCGAGATTCTCCGCGC
TGTAGAAGTCACCATTGTTGTGCACGACGACATCATTCCGTGGCGTTATCCAGCTAAGCGCGAACTGCAA
TTTGGAGAATGGCAGCGCAATGACATTCTTGCAGGTATCTTCGAGCCAGCCACGATCGACATTGATCTGG
CTATCTTGCTGACAAAAGCAAGAGAACATAGCGTTGCCTTGGTAGGTCCAGCGGCGGAGGAACTCTTTGA
TCCGGTTCCTGAACAGGATCTATTTGAGGCGCTAAATGAAACCTTAACGCTATGGAACTCGCCGCCCGAC
TGGGCTGGCGATGAGCGAAATGTAGTGCTTACGTTGTCCCGCATTTGGTACAGCGCAGTAACCGGCAAAA
TCGCGCCGAAGGATGTCGCTGCCGACTGGGCAATGGAGCGCCTGCCGGCCCAGTATCAGCCCGTCATACT
TGAAGCTAGACAGGCTTATCTTGGACAAGAAGAAGATCGCTTGGCCTCGCGCGCAGATCAGTTGGAAGAA
TTTGTCCACTACGTGAAAGGCGAGATCACCAAGGTAGTCGGCAAATAATAACAAGACGAACTCCAATTCA
CTGTTCCTTGCATTCTAAAACCTTAAATACCAGAAAACAGCTTTTTCAAAGTTGTTTTCAAAGTTGGCGT
ATAACATAGTATCGACGGAGCCGATTTTGAAACCGCGGTGATCACAGGCAGCAACGCTCTGTCATCGTTA
CAATCAACATGCTACCCTCCGCGAGATCATCCGTGTTTCAAACCCGGCAGCTTAGTTGCCGTTCTTCCGA
ATAGCATCGGTAACATGAGCAAAGTCTGCCGCCTTACAACGGCTCTCCCGCTGACGCCGTCCCGGACTGA
TGGGCTGCCTGTATCGAGTGGTGATTTTGTGCCGAGCTGCCGGTCGGGGAGCTGTTGGCTGGCTGG
